>Addgene plasmid #127534 | INCTbiosyn-pAct-AtINT13 | addgene full sequence | sequence record 378786 | Addgene NGS Result
TATCATGACATTAACCTATAAAAATAGGCGTATCACGAGGCCCTTTCGTCTCGCGCGTTTCGGTGATGAC
GGTGAAAACCTCTGACACATGCAGCTCCCGGAGACGGTCACAGCTTGTCTGTAAGCGGATGCCGGGAGCA
GACAAGCCCGTCAGGGCGCGTCAGCGGGTGTTGGCGGGTGTCGGGGCTGGCTTAACTATGCGGCATCAGA
GCAGATTGTACTGAGAGTGCACCATATGCGGTGTGAAATACCGCACAGATGCGTAAGGAGAAAATACCGC
ATCAGGCGCCATTCGCCATTCAGGCTGCGCAACTGTTGGGAAGGGCGATCGGTGCGGGCCTCTTCGCTAT
TACGCCAGCTGGCGAAAGGGGGATGTGCTGCAAGGCGATTAAGTTGGGTAACGCCAGGGTTTTCCCAGTC
ACGACGTTGTAAAACGACGGCCAGTGAATTCGAGCTCGGTACCTCGCGAATGCATCTAGATATCGGATCC
CAAAATTTAGAACGAACTTAATTATGATCTCAAATACATTGATACATATCTCATCTAGATCTAGGTTATC
ATTATGTAAGAAAGTTTTGACGAATATGGCACGACAAAATGGCTAGACTCGATGTAATTGGTATCTCAAC
TCAACATTATACTTATACCAAACATTAGTTAGACAAAATTTAAACAACTATTTTTTATGTATGCAAGAGT
CAGCATATGTATAATTGATTCAGAATCGTTTTGACGAGTTCGGATGTAGTAGTAGCCATTATTTAATGTA
CATACTAATCGTGAATAGTGAATATGATGAAACATTGTATCTTATTGTATAAATATCCATAAACACATCA
TGAAAGACACTTTCTTTCACGGTCTGAATTAATTATGATACAATTCTAATAGAAAACGAATTAAATTACG
TTGAATTGTATGAAATCTAATTGAACAAGCCAACCACGACGACGACTAACGTTGCCTGGATTGACTCGGT
TTAAGTTAACCACTAAAAAAACGGAGCTGTCATGTAACACGCGGATCGAGCAGGTCACAGTCATGAAGCC
ATCAAAGCAAAAGAACTAATCCAAGGGCTGAGATGATTAATTAGTTTAAAAATTAGTTAACACGAGGGAA
AAGGCTGTCTGACAGCCAGGTCACGTTATCTTTACCTGTGGTCGAAATGATTCGTGTCTGTCGATTTTAA
TTATTTTTTTGAAAGGCCGAAAATAAAGTTGTAAGAGATAAACCCGCCTATATAAATTCATATATTTTCC
TCTCCGCTTTGAATTGTCTCGTTGTCCTCCTCACTTTCATCAGCCGTTTTGAATCTCCGGCGACTTGACA
GAGAAGAACAAGGAAGAAGACTAAGAGAGAAAGTAAGAGATAATCCAGGAGATTCATTCTCCGTTTTGAA
TCTTCCTCAATCTCATCTTCTTCCGCTCTTTCTTTCCAAGGTAATAGGAACTTTCTGGATCTACTTTATT
TGCTGGATCTCGATCTTGTTTTCTCAATTTCCTTGAGATCTGGAATTCGTTTAATTTGGATCTGTGAACC
TCCACTAAATCTTTTGGTTTTACTAGAATCGATCTAAGTTGACCGATCAGTTAGCTCGATTATAGCTACC
AGAATTTGGCTTGACCTTGATGGAGAGATCCATGTTCATGTTACCTGGGAAATGATTTGTATATGTGAAT
TGAAATCTGAACTGTTGAAGTTAGATTGAATCTGAACACTGTCAATGTTAGATTGAATCTGAACACTGTT
TAAGGTTAGATGAAGTTTGTGTATAGATTCTTCGAAACTTTAGGATTTGTAGTGTCGTACGTTGAACAGA
AAGCTATTTCTGATTCAATCAGGGTTTATTTGACTGTATTGAACTCTTTTTGTGTGTTTGCAGCTCATAA
AAAATGGCTGTCGGAATTTACATACGAGTGAGTACTCAGGAGCAGGCCAGTGAGGGGCATTCCATAGAAA
GCCAAAAGAAAAAATTGGCGTCTTACTGCGAGATTCAGGGGTGGGATGACTATAGGTTTTATATTGAGGA
GGGAATATCCGGGAAGAATACAAATCGTCCAAAGCTTAAACTCCTTATGGAGCATATTGAAAAGGGTAAA
ATTAATATACTACTCGTGTACCGATTAGACCGTCTAACGAGGTCAGTAATCGATTTGCACAAGTTATTGA
ATTTTCTGCAGGAACACGGTTGCGCCTTCAAGTCCGCAACTGAAACTTACGACACAACCACCGCAAACGG
AAGGATGAGTATGGGGATTGTATCACTCCTTGCCCAGTGGGAGACGGAAAATATGAGCGAACGTATAAAA
CTGAATCTCGAACACAAAGTACTAGTAGAGGGGGAAAGGGTTGGGGCTATCCCCTACGGATTTGATCTAA
GTGATGACGAAAAGCTAGTGAAAAATGAAAAAAGTGCAATTCTGCTGGATATGGTGGAGCGAGTAGAAAA
TGGATGGTCCGTCAATCGAATCGTGAATTACCTGAATCTTACGAACAATGACCGAAATTGGAGTCCGAAT
GGCGTCCTGCGTCTACTTCGAAACCCGGCGCTCTACGGGGCGACCCGTTGGAACGATAAGATAGCTGAGA
ACACACACGAAGGAATTATCAGTAAAGAGAGGTTCAATAGATTGCAGCAAATCCTAGCAGATCGTTCTAT
TCATCACAGGCGTGATGTTAAGGGTACCTACATTTTTCAGGGCGTATTAAGATGTCCGGTTTGTGATCAG
ACATTGAGCGTTAACAGATTCATCAAGAAGCGAAAGGATGGCACGGAGTACTGTGGCGTTTTGTATAGAT
GCCAGCCCTGTATTAAACAAAATAAATACAATCTTGCAATTGGCGAGGCACGATTTCTGAAGGCTCTCAA
CGAGTATATGTCCACGGTGGAATTTCAAACTGTTGAGGACGAGGTCATCCCTAAGAAGAGTGAGCGAGAG
ATGCTGGAAAGTCAACTTCAACAGATAGCTAGAAAGAGAGAAAAGTATCAAAAAGCGTGGGCTTCTGATT
TGATGTCTGACGACGAGTTTGAAAAGCTTATGGTTGAGACCCGAGAGACTTACGATGAATGCAAGCAGAA
ACTCGAGTCTTGCGAGGACCCTATCAAAATCGACGAAACTTACTTAAAGGAGATAGTTTATATGTTCCAT
CAAACCTTCAACGACCTGGAGTCCGAGAAACAGAAGGAGTTCATCTCAAAGTTTATTCGTACAATACGTT
ACACCGTGAAGGAACAGCAACCAATAAGGCCAGACAAGAGCAAGACTGGGAAAGGCAAGCAGAAAGTCAT
AATTACTGAGGTAGAATTCTATCAATAAGAATTTCCCCGATCGTTCAAACATTTGGCAATAAAGTTTCTT
AAGATTGAATCCTGTTGCCGGTCTTGCGATGATTATCATATAATTTCTGTTGAATTACGTTAAGCATGTA
ATATTTAACATGTAATGCATGACGTTATTTATGAGATGGGTTTTTATGATTAGAGTCCCGCAATTATACA
TTTAATACGCGATAGAAAACAAAATATCGCGCGCAAACTTGGATAAATTATCGCGCGCGGTGTCATCTAT
GAGGACTAGATCGGGGCCCGTCGACTGCAGAGGCCTGCATGCAAGCTTGGCGTAATCATGGTCATAGCTG
TTTCCTGTGTGAAATTGTTATCCGCTCACAATTCCACACAACATACGAGCCGGAAGCATAAAGTGTAAAG
CCTGGGGTGCCTAATGAGTGAGCTAACTCACATTAATTGCGTTGCGCTCACTGCCCGCTTTCCAGTCGGG
AAACCTGTCGTGCCAGCTGCATTAATGAATCGGCCAACGCGCGGGGAGAGGCGGTTTGCGTATTGGGCGC
GGCCGCCGCTTCCTCGCTCACTGACTCGCTGCGCTCGGTCGTTCGGCTGCGGCGAGCGGTATCAGCTCAC
TCAAAGGCGGTAATACGGTTATCCACAGAATCAGGGGATAACGCAGGAAAGAACATGTGAGCAAAAGGCC
AGCAAAAGGCCAGGAACCGTAAAAAGGCCGCGTTGCTGGCGTTTTTCCATAGGCTCCGCCCCCCTGACGA
GCATCACAAAAATCGACGCTCAAGTCAGAGGTGGCGAAACCCGACAGGACTATAAAGATACCAGGCGTTT
CCCCCTGGAAGCTCCCTCGTGCGCTCTCCTGTTCCGACCCTGCCGCTTACCGGATACCTGTCCGCCTTTC
TCCCTTCGGGAAGCGTGGCGCTTTCTCATAGCTCACGCTGTAGGTATCTCAGTTCGGTGTAGGTCGTTCG
CTCCAAGCTGGGCTGTGTGCACGAACCCCCCGTTCAGCCCGACCGCTGCGCCTTATCCGGTAACTATCGT
CTTGAGTCCAACCCGGTAAGACACGACTTATCGCCACTGGCAGCAGCCACTGGTAACAGGATTAGCAGAG
CGAGGTATGTAGGCGGTGCTACAGAGTTCTTGAAGTGGTGGCCTAACTACGGCTACACTAGAAGAACAGT
ATTTGGTATCTGCGCTCTGCTGAAGCCAGTTACCTTCGGAAAAAGAGTTGGTAGCTCTTGATCCGGCAAA
CAAACCACCGCTGGTAGCGGTGGTTTTTTTGTTTGCAAGCAGCAGATTACGCGCAGAAAAAAAGGATCTC
AAGAAGATCCTTTGATCTTTTCTACGGGGTCTGACGCTCAGTGGAACGAAAACTCACGTTAAGGGATTTT
GGTCATGAGATTATCAAAAAGGATCTTCACCTAGATCCTTTTAAATTAAAAATGAAGTTTTAAATCAATC
TAAAGTATATATGAGTAAACTTGGTCTGACAGTTAGAAAAACTCATCGAGCATCAAATGAAACTGCAATT
TATTCATATCAGGATTATCAATACCATATTTTTGAAAAAGCCGTTTCTGTAATGAAGGAGAAAACTCACC
GAGGCAGTTCCATAGGATGGCAAGATCCTGGTATCGGTCTGCGATTCCGACTCGTCCAACATCAATACAA
CCTATTAATTTCCCCTCGTCAAAAATAAGGTTATCAAGTGAGAAATCACCATGAGTGACGACTGAATCCG
GTGAGAATGGCAAAAGTTTATGCATTTCTTTCCAGACTTGTTCAACAGGCCAGCCATTACGCTCGTCATC
AAAATCACTCGCATCAACCAAACCGTTATTCATTCGTGATTGCGCCTGAGCGAGACGAAATACGCGATCG
CTGTTAAAAGGACAATTACAAACAGGAATCGAATGCAACCGGCGCAGGAACACTGCCAGCGCATCAACAA
TATTTTCACCTGAATCAGGATATTCTTCTAATACCTGGAATGCTGTTTTCCCAGGGATCGCAGTGGTGAG
TAACCATGCATCATCAGGAGTACGGATAAAATGCTTGATGGTCGGAAGAGGCATAAATTCCGTCAGCCAG
TTTAGTCTGACCATCTCATCTGTAACATCATTGGCAACGCTACCTTTGCCATGTTTCAGAAACAACTCTG
GCGCATCGGGCTTCCCATACAATCGATAGATTGTCGCACCTGATTGCCCGACATTATCGCGAGCCCATTT
ATACCCATATAAATCAGCATCCATGTTGGAATTTAATCGCGGCCTAGAGCAAGACGTTTCCCGTTGAATA
TGGCTCATACTCTTCCTTTTTCAATATTATTGAAGCATTTATCAGGGTTATTGTCTCATGAGCGGATACA
TATTTGAATGTATTTAGAAAAATAAACAAATAGGGGTTCCGCGCACATTTCCCCGAAAAGTGCCACCTGA
CGTCTAAGAAACCATTAT
Features (pLannotate 1.2.2; 12 found; start..end, strand, type, name):
     50..85      +  CDS            rop (fragment): Rop protein, which maintains plasmids at low copy number; rop
    187..286     +  misc_feature   bom (fragment): basis of mobility region from pBR322
    292..449     -  CDS            lacZα (fragment): LacZα fragment of β-galactosidase; lacZ fragment
   1900..2097    +  CDS            YIM3_BPPH1 (fragment): Protein inferred from homology: Swiss-Prot protein existence level 3. From Bacillus phage phi105 (Bacteriophage phi-105).
   3329..3571    +  terminator     NOS terminator: nopaline synthase terminator and poly(A) signal
   3655..3671    -  protein_bind   lac operator: The lac repressor binds to the lac operator to inhibit transcription in E. coli. This inhibition can be relieved by adding lactose or isopropyl-β-D-thiogalactopyranoside (IPTG). lac repressor encoded by lacI
   3679..3709    -  promoter       lac promoter: promoter for the E. coli lac operon
   3724..3745    -  protein_bind   CAP binding site: CAP binding activates transcription in the presence of cAMP. E. coli catabolite activator protein
   3758..3850    -  CDS            lacI (fragment): lac repressor; lacI; The lac repressor binds to the lac operator to inhibit transcription in E. coli. This inhibition can be relieved by adding lactose or isopropyl-β-D-thiogalactopyranoside (IPTG).
   4034..4622    -  rep_origin     ori: high-copy-number ColE1/pMB1/pBR322/pUC origin of replication
   4793..5608    -  CDS            KanR: aminoglycoside phosphotransferase; aph(3')-Ia; confers resistance to kanamycin in bacteria or G418 (Geneticin®) in eukaryotes
   5609..5713    -  promoter       AmpR promoter: bla
