[The description below was written by a language model from this plasmid's Addgene catalogue record and pLannotate feature annotations shown in this document.]
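Description:
INCTbiosyn-pAct-AtINT13 is a plant expression plasmid built on a pUC57 cloning backbone and carrying a serine integrase, Integrase 13, whose coding sequence has been codon-optimized for Arabidopsis thaliana. It is propagated in E. coli as a high-copy plasmid through a ColE1/pUC-type origin and is selected with kanamycin. The resistance gene is an aph(3')-Ia aminoglycoside phosphotransferase annotated downstream of the bla (AmpR) promoter. The remaining backbone annotations are remnants typical of pUC-derived vectors: a split lacZα fragment with the lac promoter, operator and CAP site flanking the insertion region, and short rop, bom and lacI fragments. No plant selectable marker or T-DNA borders are annotated.

According to the depositor, the roughly 3.1 kb insert was synthesized as a single unit and cloned into the backbone. It consists of an Actin 2 promoter, the integrase open reading frame and the nopaline synthase (NOS) terminator, which supplies the polyadenylation signal. The automated feature table recognizes only the NOS terminator from this cassette. The promoter is not annotated, and the integrase appears only as a short homology hit to a Bacillus phage protein, which is consistent with its phage-derived origin. The position of the cassette between the lacZα fragment and the lac promoter region agrees with the stated insert size.

The plasmid serves as the integrase-supplying component of genetic switches for eukaryotic cells. When expressed in plant cells, the enzyme would catalyze site-specific recombination between its cognate attachment sites. Those sites are presumably carried on a separate target or reporter construct, since none are annotated here.
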