Addgene plasmid #127534: INCTbiosyn-pAct-AtINT13
Purpose: Plasmid encodes A. thaliana codon optimized Integrase 13.
Depositing lab: Martin Bonamino. Depositing organization: Instituto Nacional de Cancer (INCA). Publication: Genetic switches designed for eukaryotic cells and controlled by serine integrases. Gomide MS, Sales TT, Barros LRC, Limia CG, de Oliveira MA, Florentino LH, Barros LMG, Robledo ML, Jose GPC, Almeida MSM, Lima RN, Rehen SK, Lacorte C, Melo EO, Murad AM, Bonamino MH, Coelho CM, Rech E. Commun Biol. 2020 May 22;3(1):255. doi: 10.1038/s42003-020-0971-8. PubMed 32444777.
Backbone
  Vector backbone: pUC57
  Vector type: Plant Expression
Growth in bacteria
  Bacterial resistance: Kanamycin, 50 μg/mL
  Growth temperature: 37°C
  Growth strain: DH5alpha
  Copy number: High Copy
Gene/Insert
  Gene/Insert name: Integrase 13 coding sequence codon optimized for A. thaliana expression. (alt name: integrase 13 Expression vector)
  Insert size (bp): 3092
  Cloning method: Unknown
Terms and licenses: Academic/Nonprofit Terms; Industry Terms: Not Available to Industry
Depositor comments: The whole insert (promoter, CDS and terminator) was synthesized and cloned into backbone plasmid. The Actin 2 promoter came from Aragao, F. J. L., et al. Plant Science 168, 1227-1233 (2005) and the NOS terminator sequence from pBI426 plasmid of Datla, R.S., et al. Gene 101, 239-246 (1991). The original integrase 13 coding sequence (before A. thaliana codon optimization) was obtained from Yang, L. et al. Nat. Methods 11, 1261-1266 (2014).
How to cite: INCTbiosyn-pAct-AtINT13 was a gift from Martin Bonamino (Addgene plasmid # 127534 ; http://n2t.net/addgene:127534 ; RRID:Addgene_127534)
